>Addgene plasmid #224215 | pFW6000 | addgene full sequence | sequence record 444255 | Addgene NGS Result
CAATTCGAGGGGGATCAATTCCGTGATAGGTGGGCTGCCCTTCCTGGTTGGCTTGGTTTCATCAGCCATC
CGCTTGCCCTCATCTGTTACGCCGGCGGTAGCCGGCCAGCCTCGCAGAGCAGGATTCCCGTTGAGCACCG
CCAGGTGCGAATAAGGGACAGTGAAGAAGGAACACCCGCTCGCGGGTGGGCCTACTTCACCTATCCTGCC
CGGCTGACGCCGTTGGATACACCAAGGAAAGTCTACACGAACCCTTTGTTAATAAGATGATCTTCTTGAG
ATCGTTTTGGTCTGCGCGTAATCTCTTGCTCTGAAAACGAAAAAACCGCCTTGCAGGGCGGTTTTTCGAA
GGTTCTCTGAGCTACCAACTCTTTGAACCGAGGTAACTGGCTTGGAGGAGCGCAGTCACCAAAACTTGTC
CTTTCAGTTTAGCCTTAACCGGCGCATGACTTCAAGACTAACTCCTCTAAATCAATTACCAGTGGCTGCT
GCCAGTGGTGCTTTTGCATGTCTTTCCGGGTTGGACTCAAGACGATAGTTACCGGATAAGGCGCAGCGGT
CGGACTGAACGGGGGGTTCGTGCATACAGTCCAGCTTGGAGCGAACTGCCTACCCGGAACTGAGTGTCAG
GCGTGGAATGAGACAAACGCGGCCATAACAGCGGAATGACACCGGTAAACCGAAAGGCAGGAACAGGAGA
GCGCACGAGGGAGCCGCCAGGGGGAAACGCCTGGTATCTTTATAGTCCTGTCGGGTTTCGCCACCACTGA
TTTGAGCGTCAGATTTCGTGATGCTTGTCAGGGGGGCGGAGCCTATGGAAAAACGGCTTTGCCGCGGCCC
TCTCACTTCCCTGTTAAGTATCTTCCTGGCATCTTCCAGGAAATCTCCGCCCCGTTCGTAAGCCATTTCC
GCTCGCCGCAGTCGAACGACCGAGCGTAGCGAGTCAGTGAGCGAGGAAGCGGAATATATCCGCGGCCGCT
CTAGAACTAGTGGATCCTTTGTCCTACTCAGGAGAGCGTTCACCGACAAACAACAGATAAAACGAAAGGC
CCAGTCTTTCGACTGAGCCTTTCGTTTTATTTGATGCCTGGCAGTTCCCTACTCTCGCATGGGGAGACCC
CACACTACCATCGGCGCTACGGCGTTTCACTTCTGAGTTCGGCATGGGGTCAGGTGGGACCACCGCGCTA
CTGCCGCCAGGCAAATTCTGTTTTATCAGACCGCTTCTGCGTTCTGATTTAATCTGTATCAGGCTGAAAA
TCTTCTCTCATCCGCCAAAACAGCCAAGCTTTTAGTTGTTACGGTTCTGAACGAACTCAAAATATTCTTC
GTTTTTAATAACCAGATTAAGTTTCTTACCCTCCTGGTTATTTTTAATACGGCCCAGGAGCATAAGTCCT
TTCAGACCAATGTGATAAGCTCCATTTGCATCTGCGTCTTGTGGCATATTTTTCGGCGCCTGGCGGCTGT
CAAAGAAGTTCCCGTTCACATCCGCCACCGGCGAGATCAGATAATCGAGTTCGGTACCTGTCTTGGAATT
GCGCATCTGAAGGATAGTATTTAATACGCTGGTGAGTTTGGCGAAAAACTTTTTATCGCTTTCACCGCAA
ATTGCGGCTTTAATACACTCACCGTGACCATATTCGATCGAGTAGTCTTTGAGCAGTTTCTCCAGCTCTT
TCGTAGGATACACTTCGCGGGTATCCCAATTATGATTTTTGTCCGAGTTGCGAAAGTTAATCAGGCGGCT
GCCGAAGGAGGCAATCGTCCACTTGCCTTTCGCGGCTTTGTCGCCGAAGTTTTTGTAGTCGAAGCTGAAC
TCGAAATAGCCCTTATCCAGGTTGTAGCAGATTTTATCAAACTTGCTAAAGAACTCCTGGCTCTTGGATA
CACTTTCATACTTTGGGTACAGTTGGTTGACGAAGCCCGTGACCGGGCAAATCTTGCTGGTGAAGCCTGC
CGGCACGTAATAGATAATACCCGTCTGTTTACCCATTTTCTTGAAGGTTTCGAACGGGGCGGTCAGCTGA
TACGCACGCAGAACGCCACCTGTCTTATCAAACTCATTGTCCTTGAAGACCAGATAGTTCAGTTTCTCAA
TCAACATTTTCTCTAATTTCTGGTAAACCTGTTTTTCGACCTTGAAGCGACCGCGTTTGAAACCAAAGTT
CAGATCTTCAAACACTACAATAGCATTATATTCAATGACTAATTTGGCGATTTCGTGTACTACCTGAGAA
AGATAACCTTCTTTCATTTCCTTGATGTTGTTGATTTTTTTCCAGTCTTTGCGAGCGCTATCACGATCTT
TCTCGATAGCAGCCAGTTTGTCGTGATAATTCGTTTTCATGCGATCATTACCGATGATATTGAAGGTATC
CTGCTTGATAATGTTACCCTTGCCATCCACCAGCGTGTAATACGCCAGATGGCGTTCACCACGATCGATC
GACAGAATGTGCACATCGTTCGCTTTCTCTTTCAGCAGCAAGTTAATTTCGTCGTTAAATTTGTTTGCGC
CGGACGATTTAAAGTTAATCGTGATCGGGCAGTGAAAGAAAAACTTATCTTCCGTAAAGCGTTTGTCTTT
AATCAGGTCGTACTCGAACACGCTTTCCTTTTTCGGATTGTCCTTGTTTTTGTTGGCAATCGCTTCCTTC
GCCGGGTGGGTAATTTTCTTTGGAATGCTCTGTTTACGATAAAACAGTTCCGCCTCGCCATTGAGTTTGT
ACACTACATCCTGGAGATTACGCTCATCAAACAATGCCTTCCAATATAAGGTATGGAGATTGGGGCGGCC
CTTTGAGTACGCGCTGAAATCTTTATTATAAATCTGGAAGAGGTACAGTTTGCCCTGATTTACAACGGAG
TCAATGTATGACTCGCTGATGTTTTCGAATGTCAGTTTATAACCCTGATTTTCGACCTCGCGATAGAACT
CATCGATCGAGTTATAACGTTGGGTGTCGGAGAAACGGAAGCCAAAGTCTTTCCATTCGGGATGTTTGCT
GATCGATTGTTTGTAAAAGTCGATAAACTTACGACAATCTTCAATATTGAACTCAAACTTTTCATAGCCT
TTTTGCGGGCTGCCATTTTTGGTATGCGTCGAATGATTACGGATGCGCAGGATGTCTTCACTCGGATTAT
AAAATTTAATGCTCTTGGCGCTAAAAAACACTTTCGGCAGCATTTTGTTCGCCCCAGGCAGCAGTTTATA
AACGATTTTCTTGTAACCTTCACCCTTATTTTCCTTGATGGCTTTGTCGTCAAAGATTTTGTTGTTTTTC
TTGTTCATGACGCCTAAATAATATTTATCGTCTTTGATAAACAGAATGGCGGTATTATCTGGCTCTTTAT
TCTTATCCCAACCGTTCGCCAGGGTGGAGTTTTCGAAATTCAGTTTGAATTTTTCATCGCTATAGGGTTT
CTGAGTAATATAATTGCGAATTTTATTATAGAGGGGGACAATGTTTGCTAATTCGAAGTAGCATTCTTCG
AAAACCAGGTAGAAGTGTTCATCTTTATCGAGAATGTTCGCCTTGTCTTCTGACTGGCTAATGTGAAAGA
TCTTCAGTTTATGCAGCAGATTATTAGTTTGGTCCAGCAGGTCTTTGATCGCTTTCACATCATCTTCGGC
GCTAGCCTGCAGGAGATCTTTCTTACCCTGATTCTGGTATTTAATTGAGATCTGCGCCAGATTGTCCTTA
TTCTGTGCGATTTCATCGAAAATCATCGGAATGGCGGCAAAATTGGCCAGGATTTCTTCGAAACGGCATT
GTTTGTCGATATCACGATGTTTGTTAAATTCTTCCAGGGCCAGTTTAATGGTTTCCAGGCTCAGATATTT
CGCTTTTTCCGTTTTTTTCGCAATCAGTTCCTGTTCTTTCTTACTTGGGTTATCTAAGTTTTTCGGAGCA
ATTTGCTGGGTAATATATTCCAGCACGGCAGTACCAATCACGGAGTAGTCATCAAACACCTGTTGGGACA
GGTCGGTTAAAGACTTATCGTTTTTAAAGTAGATTTTCGAAAGATCCAGCTTCTGGGCTTTGAGATCATC
AAATAAGAGGCTGAGCGTCTCTTTGATCGACTTCTCTTCGACGGTTTTGAAAGCCGCAATCTGTTCATAA
AATGACTGCATAGTCGTCACTACATCGGAGTCATCTTCCAGTTTGTCAATCACAAATGACTTACTTTCCG
TATCACTTAAAATCTGTTTGAACAGCACGGACATCTTATATTTTTTGAGTGTTTTATCGTTGATTTGCTG
GCTATACAGATTAATGTATTCGTTGATACCTTTACGTTTGGTGTTTTCACCGTTAACGAATTTCCCGCCA
ATAATCGTATTAAACTTAGTAATCCCGGATTGATTTAAGTAGTTATTAAAGTTTGCAATCTCGAAAACTT
CGTCCAGGCTAAAGACGCGCTGGTTCACTTCCGAGGTTTTATAGTCAATATCAAAAGTCAACTCCTCCGC
CAAGTCCTTTTTGATCTGTTCATAATTGATCGCTTCCGGCGCCTTATCCTTCAGAGATTCATATTTCGCT
TTGTTCTCCAAAAATTTGGGTAAATTATCGTCAACGATGCGGTAAATGATAGAGGTTGGGATGTCGTTTG
AGCTGTACACGTTTTTACGATTTTCATGAAATCCTTTGAAGTAGGTTGTCCACCCTTTGAACGATTTGAT
AATTTCCAGTGCTTCATCGATATCTGTGATGTCGCTATTTGCCTTAAACAGTTCGATGCCGTTATCTTTG
GATTGTTTAAGCCACAGGATCAGATCGGATTCCTGCCCTTTCTTGGCATCGATCAGGTTCTGGTTGAACA
GGTTTTTGAACTTCTCGGAATCCTTAATGTACTCACTAATCTGTTTCTTGATAGTATCCTTGGCACTCTT
AAAATCTTTCTGCAGATTATCATCGTCCGATTTCTTCAGCTTGAAGTAAACATCGCTATAGTTCTGAAGA
AGGTCTTCACTGATACACACGGAGCTAAGAATTTCTTCAATAAAAAACTGATGATATTTGTCGATGATTT
GTTTAGCTTTCTTGTAGTCTTTTGCACGCTTTTCGTCATCCAGGATAAGGCCACGCGCTTTGATGTTTTC
CAGCGTTTTGCCTTGTGGAATTAATTCAAAGCGCAGCGTTTTCGACAGGGAATATTTGTTTACGAATTCC
TGATAGATACTCATGTGTCTTTTCTTTTATATGTCTTTATTTCGTCTCTATCACTGATAGGGAGACTGCA
AAGATAAGAACTTTTAGCTTTATCTTCCAAACTTTATCCCTATCAGTGATAGAGATTTTTTTGTTCTTAT
GGTCAAGCAGTACTGCGCTTTTACACTAAGTCAATTTAACAAGGCTTTCTTCTCTTGGAAAGCGGGTGCA
AAAAAAGAAAAGGCGTTTTGTTTTTCTTCTTTACCTTCTTTCCCTTTCGCTAAGAGAGTCTGAGAAACGA
TAGAAAAAGAAAAGCGAAAAAACTTCCGAAAACATTTGGTAGTTAAAATAAAACCTCTTACCTTTGCACC
CGCGCATTTTAAAATAAAATAAATTATTTATGATATTAAACGAATATGTCTAGATTAGATAAAAGTAAAG
TGATTAACAGCGCATTAGAGCTGCTTAATGAGGTCGGAATCGAAGGTTTAACAACCCGTAAACTCGCCCA
GAAGCTAGGTGTAGAGCAGCCTACATTGTATTGGCATGTAAAAAATAAGCGGGCTTTGCTCGACGCCTTA
GCCATTGAGATGTTAGATAGGCACCATACTCACTTTTGCCCTTTAGAAGGGGAAAGCTGGCAAGATTTTT
TACGTAATAACGCTAAAAGTTTTAGATGTGCTTTACTAAGTCATCGCGATGGAGCAAAAGTACATTTAGG
TACACGGCCTACAGAAAAACAGTATGAAACTCTCGAAAATCAATTAGCCTTTTTATGCCAACAAGGTTTT
TCACTAGAGAATGCATTATATGCACTCAGCGCTGTGGGGCATTTTACTTTAGGTTGCGTATTGGAAGATC
AAGAGCATCAAGTCGCTAAAGAAGAAAGGGAAACACCTACTACTGATAGTATGCCGCCATTATTACGACA
AGCTATCGAATTATTTGATCACCAAGGTGCAGAGCCAGCCTTCTTATTCGGCCTTGAATTGATCATATGC
GGATTAGAAAAACAACTTAAATGTGAAAGTGGGTCTTAATCGATGTCGACTAATTGCCTATCTTCCAGTG
ATAACTATCTATGAAACTGTTTGATACTTTTAGGTACCTACCCGGAGTGTTTCAGCCGGGTAATCTTGTT
ACTTATCCTTGATTTTCCCTTTAAGGGCGTTTATAATCCACCCTTTCGGATTGTTCTTTTCTCGTGATTT
TCCGTTTAGGAGAGCCAGTTCTCCGATAAGGTCGGTTATCTTTTCTTGTGCCGTTATGAATGTCTCTTTG
TTCCGGTTTATCTCTTCCGATGTGAAGCCGCAGGAATAACGGAGGTACTCGTACACATGGCTGTCTATCT
GATATCGTGCTGTAACCTTTGCTTGCAATTCTTTCCCTTCCAGTTCTTCATCTCTGAACTGTGGTTGATA
GACCGGGTAGAACCTAAACCCGGTCACCTTGCTACGTTTGTTGTTTGGGTTTTCACGCACTTTCACGTAG
TTGAAAGTGTATGGGCAGCTCTCATCAAGCGCAGCCTTTGCTGGTTTCAAAACTCTTTCCTCAAAATGAT
CTATTCTGTCTTTTCCGTTCTTGTCCTTGTATTTGTCCGCAGGTATGCCAAGACGGTCTTTCAAGTTTTC
AAGGGATATATCCAAAGGGTACACCTGCCCACTCATTAACATGTAAAACCTAAGGGAATACCCAGTAGGT
AGCGCAAGAGCCTTGTTTAACTCAAATTCTCTGTACCCCTTGGCGAACTTGGTAAACACATCCCAAAGGT
CGTTAGACACACGAAAGGTTATAATGCCAGTGCGTTTTTTATATTTTGGGTTAGATATAAATCCGCACTT
CCACCATTCCTCGTCATCTTCGTAAGTAAAAAAACGTCCTGCCAAAGAATCGAGTGCGGCTATGATTTCA
TTGTAATCACGTCCGGAAAAAATAACGTCAGATACATGCATTTGTGCATCAACATCCCAAAGTCCATGCT
CAAACTTGCGTTTCGTGCCTGCATAATCTTTCAGTTTTACTCCCTTTAGTTCAGCTTGGCACGCTTCCAG
TATGCGAAGAACTATTCTTTGTTCGTGTATGGACATGTCTTGCTGTTTTGACCATGTATATACCCATGAA
ACAACAACATCTTTATTCTTGGTAATAGGTAGTTTCTTTTTCATAAACGATTGATTTGCTGCAAATATAC
ACAATCCCCACATTAAAACAAAAAAAGAGGGGTAAAACTCCCAAAGTGTGGGGACTAATTTACTTTTAAA
CTCCCAAAGTGTGGGGACTAAACTCCCAAAGTGTGGGGAAACACATGTTCTAATCCCTTTATTTATGGGC
GTTTGCGAAGAAGTGATAGAGCATATTACAGACGATGCTTATAACAGACAAGGGGAATTTATAGAGCTAA
GTGGTTGATTTACTGTCGGAAAAAGAAAAACGATAGGGAAAAAGAGCAAAGCAAAACCAACCAACGGGCG
GTAGGATTGGAAACGGGTTTTTATGGCGTGTACACGTTTGTGTACAAAATGTTTGTATTTTATTGAAATA
TAGCTATCTTTGTGCTGAATTTAAAAGCAAACAGATATGGAAGCATTATCAGTAAGAGAATACCGTAACA
ACCTCGCAGCGTCTTTCACCAAAGCTGACAATGGCGAGCAGGTACTAATTCGCAGGAAAAACGAGATTTA
CGCTTTGGTAAAAGTTGGTCGTGAAGATTTGATGATAACCCCGGAGCTGCAAGCAAGGATTGACAAGGCA
AGGGAAGAAGGTACCGAGGACGCGTAAACATTTACAGTTGCATGTGGCCTATTGTTTTTAGCCGTTAAAT
ATTTTATAACTATTAAATAGCGATACAAATTGTTCGAAACTAATATTGTTTATATCATATATTCTCGCAT
GTTTTAAAGCTTTATTAAATTGATTTTTTGTAAACAGTTTTTCGTACTCTTTGTTAACCCATTTCATTAC
AAAAGTTTCATATTTTTTTCTCTCTTTAAATGCCATTTTTGCTGGCTTTCTTTTTAATACAATTAATGTG
CTATCCACTTTAGGTTTTGGATGGAAATAATACCTAGGAATTTTTGCTAATATAGAAATATCTACCTCTG
CCATTAACAGCAATGCTAGTGATCTGTTTGTATCTAATAACATTTTAGCAAAACCATATTCCACTATTAA
ATAACTTATTGTGGCTGAACTTTCAAAAACAATTTTTCGAATTATATTTGTGCTTATGTTGTAAGGTATG
CTGCCAAATATTTTATATGGATTGTGGCTAGGAAATGTAAATTTCAGTATATCATCATTTACTATTTGAT
AGTTAGGATAATTTAAGAGCTTATTACGAGTTACCTCACATAATTTAGAATCAATTTCTATCGCCGTTAC
AAAATTACATCTCTTTACCAATCCAGCAGTAAAATGACCTTTCCCTGCACCTATTTCAAAGATGTTATCT
TTTTCATCTAAACTTATGCAATTCATTATTTTTTCTATGTGATATTTTGAAGTAATAAAATTTTGACTAT
CTTTTATATTTACTTTGTTCATTATAACCTCTCCTTAATTTATTGCATCTCTTTTCGAATATTTATGTTT
TTTGAGAAAAGAACGTACTCATGGTTCATCCCGATATGCGTATCGGTCTGTATATCAGCAACTTTCTATG
TGTTTCAACTACAATAGTCATCTATTCTCATCTTTCTGAGTCCACCCCCTGCAAAGCCCCTCTTTACGAC
ATAAAAATTCGGTCGGAAAAGGTATGCAAAAGATGTTTCTCTCTTTAAGAGAAACTCTTCGGGATGCAAA
AATATGAAAATAACTCCAATTCACCAAATTATATAGCGACTTTTTTACAAAATGCTAAAATTTGTTGATT
TCCGTCAAGCAATTGTTGAGCAAAAATGTCTTTTACGATAAAATGATACCTCAATATCAACTGTTTAGCA
AAACGATATTTCTCTTAAAGAGAGAAACACCTTTTTGTTCACCAATCCCCGACTTTTAATCCCGCGGCCA
TGATTGAAAAAGGAAGAGTATGAGTATTCAACATTTCCGTGTCGCCCTTATTCCCTTTTTTGCGGCATTT
TGCCTTCCTGTTTTTGCTCACCCAGAAACGCTGGTGAAAGTAAAAGATGCTGAAGATCAGTTGGGTGCAC
GAGTGGGTTACATCGAACTGGATCTCAACAGCGGTAAGATCCTTGAGAGTTTTCGCCCCGAAGAACGTTT
TCCAATGATGAGCACTTTTAAAGTTCTGCTATGTGGCGCGGTATTATCCCGTATTGACGCCGGGCAAGAG
CAACTCGGTCGCCGCATACACTATTCTCAGAATGACTTGGTTGAGTACTCACCAGTCACAGAAAAGCATC
TTACGGATGGCATGACAGTAAGAGAATTATGCAGTGCTGCCATAACCATGAGTGATAACACTGCGGCCAA
CTTACTTCTGACAACGATCGGAGGACCGAAGGAGCTAACCGCTTTTTTGCACAACATGGGGGATCATGTA
ACTCGCCTTGATCGTTGGGAACCGGAGCTGAATGAAGCCATACCAAACGACGAGCGTGACACCACGATGC
CTGTAGCAATGGCAACAACGTTGCGCAAACTATTAACTGGCGAACTACTTACTCTAGCTTCCCGGCAACA
ATTAATAGACTGGATGGAGGCGGATAAAGTTGCAGGACCACTTCTGCGCTCGGCCCTTCCGGCTGGCTGG
TTTATTGCTGATAAATCTGGAGCCGGTGAGCGTGGGTCTCGCGGTATCATTGCAGCACTGGGGCCAGATG
GTAAGCCCTCCCGTATCGTAGTTATCTACACGACGGGGAGTCAGGCAACTATGGATGAACGAAATAGACA
GATCGCTGAGATAGGTGCCTCACTGATTAAGCATTGGTAACTGTCAGACCAAGTTTACTCATAACGCGT
Features (pLannotate 1.2.2; 14 found; start..end, strand, type, name):
     24..69      -  CDS            traJ (fragment): oriT-recognizing protein; traJ
    102..211     -  oriT           oriT: incP origin of transfer
    276..821     +  rep_origin     p15A ori: Plasmids containing the medium-copy-number p15A origin of replication can be propagated in E. coli cells that contain a second plasmid with the ColE1 origin.
    909..964     +  rep_origin     RSF ori (fragment): Plasmids containing the RSF 1030 origin of replication can be propagated in E. coli cells that contain additional plasmids with compatible origins.
    972..997     +  misc_feature   MCS (fragment): pBluescript multiple cloning site
   1012..1083    -  terminator     rrnB T1 terminator: transcription terminator T1 from the E. coli rrnB gene
   1085..1200    -  ncRNA          5S rRNA: Accession: RF00001 - 5S ribosomal RNA
   1295..5194    -  CDS            cas12a: CS12A_FRATN - Also known as cpf1 From Francisella tularensis subsp. novicida (strain U112).
   5225..5244    -  promoter       tight TRE promoter (fragment): Tet-responsive promoter PTight, consisting of seven tet operator sequences followed by the minimal CMV promoter
   5287..5307    +  promoter       PLtetO-1 promoter (fragment): modified phage lambda PL promoter with tet operator sites (Lutz and Bujard, 1997)
   5576..6199    +  CDS            TetR: tetracycline repressor TetR; tetR from transposon Tn10; TetR binds to the tetracycline operator tetO to inhibit transcription. This inhibition can be relieved by adding tetracycline or doxycycline.
   7974..8702    -  CDS            ermC': ERM_BACIU - Experimental evidence at protein level: Swiss-Prot protein existence level 1. This protein produces a dimethylation of the adenine residue at position 2085 in 23S rRNA, resulting in reduced affinity between ribosomes and macrolide-lincosamide-streptogramin B antibiotics. From Bacillus subtilis.
   9173..9189    +  promoter       AmpR promoter (fragment): bla
   9190..10050   +  CDS            AmpR: β-lactamase; bla; confers resistance to ampicillin, carbenicillin, and related antibiotics
