[The description below was written by a language model from this plasmid's Addgene catalogue record and pLannotate feature annotations shown in this document.]
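Description:
pFW6000 is a roughly 10 kb bacterial CRISPR plasmid built on the pFW2000 backbone and intended as a genome-editing tool for Bacteroides, carrying the Francisella novicida Cpf1 (Cas12a) nuclease under anhydrotetracycline (aTc) control. In E. coli it replicates from a p15A origin, consistent with its low-copy listing, and is selected with ampicillin through the β-lactamase gene. An incP (RP4-type) origin of transfer, flanked by a remnant of traJ, allows the plasmid to be mobilised by conjugation from an E. coli donor that supplies the transfer functions into a recipient. An erm-family rRNA methylase gene, matched by the annotation software to ermC', confers macrolide-lincosamide-streptogramin B resistance and presumably serves as the selectable marker in the Bacteroides recipient, although the record does not say so explicitly.

The payload is the full-length cas12a open reading frame, followed by an rrnB T1 terminator region. Immediately upstream lie short matches to tet operator-containing promoters, and a divergently oriented TetR gene sits beyond them. This is the usual arrangement in which TetR binds tetO sites to hold nuclease transcription off until aTc releases the repressor. The tet-promoter annotations are only fragmentary hits, so the actual promoter driving Fncpf1 is not identified in the record. No crRNA cassette, homology arms or Bacteroides replication or integration function is annotated. Several stretches, including about 1.8 kb between tetR and the erm gene, carry no annotation, so the record does not show how the plasmid is maintained in Bacteroides or how targeting is specified.
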