Addgene plasmid #224215: pFW6000
Purpose: Bacteroides genomic editing tool; aTc inducible-Fncpf1
Depositing lab: Ophelia Venturelli. Depositing organization: University of Wisconsin, Madison. Publication: Polysaccharide utilization loci in Bacteroides determine population fitness and community-level interactions. Feng J, Qian Y, Zhou Z, Ertmer S, Vivas EI, Lan F, Hamilton JJ, Rey FE, Anantharaman K, Venturelli OS. Cell Host Microbe. 2022 Feb 9;30(2):200-215.e12. doi: 10.1016/j.chom.2021.12.006. Epub 2022 Jan 6. PubMed 34995484.
Backbone
  Vector backbone: pFW2000
  Vector type: Bacterial Expression, CRISPR, Synthetic Biology
Growth in bacteria
  Bacterial resistance: Ampicillin, 100 μg/mL
  Growth temperature: 37°C
  Growth strain: DH5alpha
  Copy number: Low Copy
Gene/Insert
  Gene/Insert name: Fncpf1
Terms and licenses: Academic/Nonprofit Terms; Industry Terms: Not Available to Industry
How to cite: pFW6000 was a gift from Ophelia Venturelli (Addgene plasmid # 224215 ; http://n2t.net/addgene:224215 ; RRID:Addgene_224215)
